>Addgene plasmid #183581 | pKDR-TetOn.7 | addgene full sequence | sequence record 365496 | Addgene NGS Result
CACATTTCCCCGAAAAGTGCCACCTGGTCGTCGACTGGCCGCGAATCGATATGTCGAGTTTACTCCCTAT
CAGTGATAGAGAACGTATGTCGAGTTTACTCCCTATCAGTGATAGAGAACGATGTCGAGTTTACTCCCTA
TCAGTGATAGAGAACGTATGTCGAGTTTACTCCCTATCAGTGATAGAGAACGTATGTCGAGTTTACTCCC
TATCAGTGATAGAGAACGTATGTCGAGTTTATCCCTATCAGTGATAGAGAACGTATGTCGAGTTTACTCC
CTATCAGTGATAGAGAACGTATGTCGAGGTAGGCGTGTACGGTGGGAGGCCTATATAAGCAGAGCTCGTT
TAGTGAACCGTCAGATCGCCTGGAGAAACCGGTCGGCCGCGCACGCTATACTGCGTGCGCGGCCGCCACC
ATGGTGAGCAAGGGCGAGGAGCTGTTCACCGGGGTGGTGCCCATCCTGGTCGAGCTGGACGGCGACGTAA
ACGGCCACAAGTTCAGCGTCCGCGGCGAGGGCGAGGGCGATGCCACCAACGGCAAGCTGACCCTGAAGTT
CATCTGCACCACCGGCAAGCTGCCCGTGCCCTGGCCCACCCTCGTGACCACCTTCGGCTACGGCGTGGCC
TGCTTCAGCCGCTACCCCGACCACATGAAGCAGCACGACTTCTTCAAGTCCGCCATGCCCGAAGGCTACG
TCCAGGAGCGCACCATCTCTTTCAAGGACGACGGTACCTACAAGACCCGCGCCGAGGTGAAGTTCGAGGG
CGACACCCTGGTGAACCGCATCGAGCTGAAGGGCATCGACTTCAAGGAGGACGGCAACATCCTGGGGCAC
AAGCTGGAGTACAACTTCAACAGCCACTACGTCTATATCACGGCCGACAAGCAGAAGAACTGCATCAAGG
CTAACTTCAAGATCCGCCACAACGTTGAGGACGGCAGCGTGCAGCTCGCCGACCACTACCAGCAGAACAC
CCCCATCGGCGACGGCCCCGTGCTGCTGCCCGACAACCACTACCTGAGCCATCAGTCCAAGCTGAGCAAA
GACCCCAACGAGAAGCGCGATCACATGGTCCTGCTGGAGTTCGTGACCGCCGCCGGGATTACACATGGCA
TGGACGAGCTGTACAAGTAGCCTGCAGGGTCACCTAAATAATTCCGCCCCCCCCTCTCCCTCCCCCCCCC
CTAACGTTACTGGCCGAAGCCGCTTGGAATAAGGCCGGTGTGCGTTTGTCTATATGTTATTTTCCACCAT
ATTGCCGTCTTTTGGCAATGTGAGGGCCCGGAAACCTGGCCCTGTCTTCTTGACGAGCATTCCTAGGGGT
CTTTCCCCTCTCGCCAAAGGAATGCAAGGTCTGTTGAATGTCGTGAAGGAAGCAGTTCCTCTGGAAGCTT
CTTGAAGACAAACAACGTCTGTAGCGACCCTTTGCAGGCAGCGGAACCCCCCACCTGGCGACAGGTGCCT
CTGCGGCCAAAAGCCACGTGTATAAGATACACCTGCAAAGGCGGCACAACCCCAGTGCCACGTTGTGAGT
TGGATAGTTGTGGAAAGAGTCAAATGGCTCTCCTCAAGCGTATTCAACAAGGGGCTGAAGGATGCCCAGA
AGGTACCCCATTGTATGGGATCTGATCTGGGGCCTCGGTGCACATGCTTTACATGTGTTTAGTCGAGGTT
AAAAAAACGTCTAGGCCCCCCGAACCACGGGGACGTGGTTTTCCTTTGAAAAACACGATGATAATATGGC
CACAACCATGGGCTGCACCGTGAGCGCCGAGGACAAGGCGGCGGCCGAGCGCGGCTCTGGTTCCGGCACT
AGTGTGAGTAAAGGAGAGGCCGTTATAAAAGAGTTCATGCGGTTCAAGGTACACATGGAGGGATCAATGA
ACGGACACGAGTTCGAAATCGAAGGGGAAGGAGAGGGCAGGCCCTATGAGGGTACTCAGACCGCCAAACT
CAAAGTGACAAAGGGAGGCCCTTTGCCTTTCTCTTGGGACATCTTGTCACCACAATTTATGTATGGCTCC
CGAGCATTTATAAAACACCCAGCAGACATACCCGATTACTACAAGCAGTCTTTCCCAGAAGGTTTTAAAT
GGGAAAGGGTCATGAACTTTGAGGATGGTGGTGCTGTGACGGTGACGCAGGATACTTCTTTGGAGGACGG
AACACTCATCTACAAGGTAAAGCTCAGGGGCACGAACTTCCCGCCGGACGGACCAGTCATGCAGAAAAAG
ACTATGGGATGGGAGGCTTCCACCGAACGGTTGTATCCCGAGGACGGTGTTTTGAAGGGAGATATAAAAA
TGGCTCTTCGGCTGAAAGATGGAGGCAGATACTTGGCAGATTTTAAGACCACGTATAAGGCAAAAAAACC
AGTGCAAATGCCGGGAGCATATAACGTTGACCGCAAACTGGACATCACCTCACATAACGAGGATTATACA
GTAGTAGAACAGTACGAAAGAAGCGAAGGGAGGCACAGCACCGGGGGTATGGATGAGCTGTATAAGTGAT
AGGCATGCTGTTTGAATGAGGCTTCAGTACTTTACAGAATCGTTGCCTGCACATCTTGGAAACACTTGCT
GGGATTACTTCGACTTCTTAACCCAACAGAAGGCTCGAGAAGGTATATTGCTGTTGACAGTGAGCGCACT
CTTTCTAGGAGGTTGTGATAGTGAAGCCACAGATGTATCACAACCTCCTAGAAAGAGTATGCCTACTGCC
TCGGACTTCAAGGGGCTAGAATTCGAGCAATTATCTTGTTTACTAAAACTGAATACCTTGCTATCTCTTT
GATACATTTTTACAAAGCTGAATTAAAATGGTATAAATTAAATCACTTTTTTCAATTGACGCGTCATGCT
CCGGGGTTGGGGTTGCGCCTTTTCCAAGGCAGCCCTGGGTTTGCGCAGGGACGCGGCTGCTCTGGGCGTG
GTTCCGGGAAACGCAGCGGCGCCGACCCTGGGTCTCGCACATTCTTCACGTCCGTTCGCAGCGTCACCCG
GATCTTCGCCGCTACCCTTGTGGGCCCCCCGGCGACGCTTCCTGCTCCGCCCCTAAGTCGGGAAGGTTCC
TTGCGGTTCGCGGCGTGCCGGACGTGACAAACGGAAGCCGCACGTCTCACTAGTACCCTCGCAGACGGAC
AGCGCCAGGGAGCAATGGCAGCGCGCCGACCGCGATGGGCTGTGGCCAATAGCGGCTGCTCAGCAGGGCG
CGCCGAGAGCAGCGGCCGGGAAGGGGCGGTGCGGGAGGCGGGGTGTGGGGCGGTAGTGTGGGCCCTGTTC
CTGCCCGCGCGGTGTTCCGCATTCTGCAAGCCTCCGGAGCGCACGTCGGCAGTCGGCTCCCTCGTTGACC
GAATCACCGACCTCTCTCCCCAGCAATTCACCATGTCTAGACTGGACAAGAGCAAAGTCATAAACGGAGC
TCTGGAATTACTCAATGGTGTCGGTATCGAAGGCCTGACGACAAGGAAACTCGCTCAAAAGCTGGGAGTT
GAGCAGCCTACCCTGTACTGGCACGTGAAGAACAAGCGGGCCCTGCTCGATGCCCTGCCAATCGAGATGC
TGGACAGGCATCATACCCACTTCTGCCCCCTGGAAGGCGAGTCATGGCAAGACTTTCTGCGGAACAACGC
CAAGTCATACCGCTGTGCTCTCCTCTCACATCGCGACGGGGCTAAAGTGCATCTCGGCACCCGCCCAACA
GAGAAACAGTACGAAACCCTGGAAAATCAGCTCGCGTTCCTGTGTCAGCAAGGCTTCTCCCTGGAGAACG
CACTGTACGCTCTGTCCGCCGTGGGCCACTTTACACTGGGCTGCGTATTGGAGGAACAGGAGCATCAAGT
AGCAAAAGAGGAAAGAGAGACACCTACCACCGATTCTATGCCCCCACTTCTGAGACAAGCAATTGAGCTG
TTCGACCGGCAGGGAGCCGAACCTGCCTTCCTTTTCGGCCTGGAACTAATCATATGTGGCCTGGAGAAAC
AGCTAAAGTGCGAAAGCGGCGGGCCGACCGACGCCCTTGACGATTTTGACTTAGACATGCTCCCAGCCGA
TGCCCTTGACGACTTTGACCTTGATATGCTGCCTGCTGACGCTCTTGACGATTTTGACCTTGACATGCTC
CCCGGGTAACTAAGTAAGGATCGATCCAAGGTACCTTGAGCATCTGACTTCTGGCTAATAAAGGAAATTT
ATTTTCATTGCAATAGTGTGTTGGAATTTTTTGTGTCTCTCACTCGGAAGGACATATGGGAGGGCAAATC
ATTTAAAACATCAGAATGAGTATTTGGTTTAGAGTTTGGCAACATATGCCCATATGCTGGCTGCCATGAA
CAAAGGTTGGCTATAAAGAGGTCATCAGTATATGAAACAGCCCCCTGCTGTCCATTCCTTATTCCATAGA
AAAGCCTTGACTTGAGGTTAGATTTTTTTTATATTTTGTTTTGTGTTATTTTTTTCTTTAACATCCCTAA
AATTTTCCTTACATGTTTTACTAGCCAGATTTTTCCTCCTCTCCTGACTACTCCCAGTCATAGCTGTCCC
TCTTCTCTTATGGAGATCCCTCGACCTGCAGCCCAAGCTTGGCGTAATCATGGTCATAGCTGTTTCCTGT
GTGAAATTGTTATCCGCTCACAATTCCACACAACATACGAGCCGGAAGCATAAAGTGTAAAGCCTGGGGT
GCCTAATGAGTGAGCTAACTCACATTAATTGCGTTGCGCTCACTGCCCGCTTTCCAGTCGGGAAACCTGT
CGTGCCAGCGGATCCGCATCTCAATTAGTCAGCAACCATAGTCCCGCCCCTAACTCCGCCCATCCCGCCC
CTAACTCCGCCCAGTTCCGCCCATTCTCCGCCCCATGGCTGACTAATTTTTTTTATTTATGCAGAGGCCG
AGGCCGCCTCGGCCTCTGAGCTATTCCAGAAGTAGTGAGGAGGCTTTTTTGGAGGCCTAGGCTTTTGCAA
AAAGCTAACTTGTTTATTGCAGCTTATAATGGTTACAAATAAAGCAATAGCATCACAAATTTCACAAATA
AAGCATTTTTTTCACTGCATTCTAGTTGTGGTTTGTCCAAACTCATCAATGTATCTTATCATGTCTGGAT
CCGCTGCATTAATGAATCGGCCAACGCGCGGGGAGAGGCGGTTTGCGTATTGGGCGCTCTTCCGCTTCCT
CGCTCACTGACTCGCTGCGCTCGGTCGTTCGGCTGCGGCGAGCGGTATCAGCTCACTCAAAGGCGGTAAT
ACGGTTATCCACAGAATCAGGGGATAACGCAGGAAAGAACATGTGAGCAAAAGGCCAGCAAAAGGCCAGG
AACCGTAAAAAGGCCGCGTTGCTGGCGTTTTTCCATAGGCTCCGCCCCCCTGACGAGCATCACAAAAATC
GACGCTCAAGTCAGAGGTGGCGAAACCCGACAGGACTATAAAGATACCAGGCGTTTCCCCCTGGAAGCTC
CCTCGTGCGCTCTCCTGTTCCGACCCTGCCGCTTACCGGATACCTGTCCGCCTTTCTCCCTTCGGGAAGC
GTGGCGCTTTCTCATAGCTCACGCTGTAGGTATCTCAGTTCGGTGTAGGTCGTTCGCTCCAAGCTGGGCT
GTGTGCACGAACCCCCCGTTCAGCCCGACCGCTGCGCCTTATCCGGTAACTATCGTCTTGAGTCCAACCC
GGTAAGACACGACTTATCGCCACTGGCAGCAGCCACTGGTAACAGGATTAGCAGAGCGAGGTATGTAGGC
GGTGCTACAGAGTTCTTGAAGTGGTGGCCTAACTACGGCTACACTAGAAGAACAGTATTTGGTATCTGCG
CTCTGCTGAAGCCAGTTACCTTCGGAAAAAGAGTTGGTAGCTCTTGATCCGGCAAACAAACCACCGCTGG
TAGCGGTGGTTTTTTTGTTTGCAAGCAGCAGATTACGCGCAGAAAAAAAGGATCTCAAGAAGATCCTTTG
ATCTTTTCTACGGGGTCTGACGCTCAGTGGAACGAAAACTCACGTTAAGGGATTTTGGTCATGAGATTAT
CAAAAAGGATCTTCACCTAGATCCTTTTAAATTAAAAATGAAGTTTTAAATCAATCTAAAGTATATATGA
GTAAACTTGGTCTGACAGTTACCAATGCTTAATCAGTGAGGCACCTATCTCAGCGATCTGTCTATTTCGT
TCATCCATAGTTGCCTGACTCCCCGTCGTGTAGATAACTACGATACGGGAGGGCTTACCATCTGGCCCCA
GTGCTGCAATGATACCGCGAGACCCACGCTCACCGGCTCCAGATTTATCAGCAATAAACCAGCCAGCCGG
AAGGGCCGAGCGCAGAAGTGGTCCTGCAACTTTATCCGCCTCCATCCAGTCTATTAATTGTTGCCGGGAA
GCTAGAGTAAGTAGTTCGCCAGTTAATAGTTTGCGCAACGTTGTTGCCATTGCTACAGGCATCGTGGTGT
CACGCTCGTCGTTTGGTATGGCTTCATTCAGCTCCGGTTCCCAACGATCAAGGCGAGTTACATGATCCCC
CATGTTGTGCAAAAAAGCGGTTAGCTCCTTCGGTCCTCCGATCGTTGTCAGAAGTAAGTTGGCCGCAGTG
TTATCACTCATGGTTATGGCAGCACTGCATAATTCTCTTACTGTCATGCCATCCGTAAGATGCTTTTCTG
TGACTGGTGAGTACTCAACCAAGTCATTCTGAGAATAGTGTATGCGGCGACCGAGTTGCTCTTGCCCGGC
GTCAATACGGGATAATACCGCGCCACATAGCAGAACTTTAAAAGTGCTCATCATTGGAAAACGTTCTTCG
GGGCGAAAACTCTCAAGGATCTTACCGCTGTTGAGATCCAGTTCGATGTAACCCACTCGTGCACCCAACT
GATCTTCAGCATCTTTTACTTTCACCAGCGTTTCTGGGTGAGCAAAAACAGGAAGGCAAAATGCCGCAAA
AAAGGGAATAAGGGCGACACGGAAATGTTGAATACTCATACTCTTCCTTTTTCAATATTATTGAAGCATT
TATCAGGGTTATTGTCTCATGAGCGGATACATATTTGAATGTATTTAGAAAAATAAACAAATAGGGGTTC
CGCG
Features (pLannotate 1.2.2; 20 found; start..end, strand, type, name):
     56..370     +  promoter       tight TRE promoter: Tet-responsive promoter PTight, consisting of seven tet operator sequences followed by the minimal CMV promoter
    421..1137    +  CDS            mClover3: mClover3 is a basic (constitutively fluorescent) green/yellow fluorescent protein published in 2016, derived from Aequorea victoria. It is reported to be a rapidly-maturing monomer with high acid sensitivity.
   1282..1744    +  misc_feature   IRES: internal ribosome entry site (IRES) of the encephalomyocarditis virus (EMCV)
   1824..2516    +  CDS            mScarlet-I: mScarlet-I is a basic (constitutively fluorescent) red fluorescent protein published in 2016, derived from synthetic construct. It is reported to be a rapidly-maturing monomer with moderate acid sensitivity.
   2723..2849    +  ncRNA          3' miR-30a: sequence downstream of the 71-nt precursor of the human miR-30a microRNA (Zeng et al., 2002) miRNA
   2873..3383    +  promoter       hPGK promoter: human phosphoglycerate kinase 1 promoter
   3393..4090    +  CDS            rtTA3 (fragment): reverse tetracycline transactivator 3 activates expression from Tet-responsive promoters in the presence of doxycycline
   4020..4130    +  CDS            VP48: 3 tandem repeats of the minimal activation domain of herpes simplex virus VP16 (Cheng et al., 2013)
   4187..4242    +  polyA_signal   β-globin poly(A) signal: rabbit β-globin polyadenylation signal (Gil and Proudfoot, 1987)
   4627..4643    -  protein_bind   lac operator: The lac repressor binds to the lac operator to inhibit transcription in E. coli. This inhibition can be relieved by adding lactose or isopropyl-β-D-thiogalactopyranoside (IPTG). lac repressor encoded by lacI
   4651..4681    -  promoter       lac promoter: promoter for the E. coli lac operon
   4696..4717    -  protein_bind   CAP binding site: CAP binding activates transcription in the presence of cAMP. E. coli catabolite activator protein
   4730..4769    -  CDS            lacI (fragment): lac repressor; lacI; The lac repressor binds to the lac operator to inhibit transcription in E. coli. This inhibition can be relieved by adding lactose or isopropyl-β-D-thiogalactopyranoside (IPTG).
   4776..4798    +  promoter       SV40 promoter (fragment): SV40 enhancer and early promoter
   4822..4957    +  rep_origin     SV40 ori: SV40 origin of replication
   4977..5111    +  polyA_signal   SV40 poly(A) signal: SV40 polyadenylation signal
   5113..5167    -  CDS            lacI (fragment): lac repressor; lacI; The lac repressor binds to the lac operator to inhibit transcription in E. coli. This inhibition can be relieved by adding lactose or isopropyl-β-D-thiogalactopyranoside (IPTG).
   5350..5938    -  rep_origin     ori: high-copy-number ColE1/pMB1/pBR322/pUC origin of replication
   6109..6969    -  CDS            AmpR: β-lactamase; bla; confers resistance to ampicillin, carbenicillin, and related antibiotics
   6970..7074    -  promoter       AmpR promoter: bla
