[The description below was written by a language model from this plasmid's Addgene catalogue record and pLannotate feature annotations shown in this document.]
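Description:
pKDR-TetOn.7 is a 7,074-nt mammalian expression plasmid built on the pKDR (knockdown-replacement) backbone. It belongs to a series designed to titrate the level of an expressed protein so that it matches the endogenous protein. It is propagated in E. coli as a high-copy plasmid through a ColE1/pUC-type origin and is selected with ampicillin via the β-lactamase gene and its native promoter. The backbone also carries lac promoter/operator remnants, short lacI fragments, and an SV40 origin with an SV40 poly(A) signal.

The main cassette is driven by a tight TRE promoter, made of seven tet operators upstream of a minimal CMV promoter. The catalogued insert, "Attenuator Sequence 7", was introduced by Gibson cloning. It is not annotated as a discrete feature in the table. The associated publication's theme of 5' UTR secondary structures suggests it may lie in the short gap between the promoter and the first coding sequence, where it would dampen translation, but the record does not confirm its position. The transcript encodes mClover3 (green), then an EMCV IRES and mScarlet-I (red). The red signal could therefore serve as an internal reference for the attenuated green output, although the record does not state this. A 3' miR-30a flanking sequence follows, consistent with a miR-30-style shRNA context for single-transcript knockdown, although no hairpin or 5' flank is annotated.

Downstream, a human PGK promoter constitutively expresses rtTA3, the reverse tetracycline transactivator with VP16-derived activation repeats, terminated by a rabbit β-globin poly(A) signal. This makes the plasmid a self-contained, doxycycline-inducible Tet-On system. It is used for calibrating how attenuator variants scale inducible protein expression.
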