Addgene plasmid #183581: pKDR-TetOn.7
Purpose: One in a series of plasmids to titrate levels of expressed protein to levels of endogenous protein (attenuated Tet-On promoter, Fig 3)
Depositing lab: Erik Dent. Depositing organization: University of Wisconsin, Madison. Publication: A Single Transcript Knockdown-Replacement Strategy Employing 5' UTR Secondary Structures to Precisely Titrate Rescue Protein Translation. Millette MM, Holland ED, Tenpas TJ, Dent EW. Front Genome Ed. 2022 Mar 28;4:803375. doi: 10.3389/fgeed.2022.803375. eCollection 2022. PubMed 35419562.
Backbone
  Vector backbone: pKDR
  Vector type: Mammalian Expression
Growth in bacteria
  Bacterial resistance: Ampicillin, 100 μg/mL
  Growth temperature: 37°C
  Growth strain: DH5alpha
  Copy number: High Copy
Gene/Insert
  Gene/Insert name: Attenuator Sequence 7
  Species: Other
  Promoter: Tet-On
  Cloning method: Gibson Cloning
Terms and licenses: Academic/Nonprofit Terms; Industry Terms: Not Available to Industry
How to cite: pKDR-TetOn.7 was a gift from Erik Dent (Addgene plasmid # 183581 ; http://n2t.net/addgene:183581 ; RRID:Addgene_183581)
